Addgene plasmid #237637: pRK5_mEGFP-SS18-SSX2
Purpose: For overexpression of mEGFP-SS18-SSX2
Depositing lab: Denes Hnisz. Depositing organization: Max Planck Institute for Molecular Genetics. Publication: Probing condensate microenvironments with a micropeptide killswitch. Zhang Y, Stoppelkamp I, Fernandez-Pernas P, Allram M, Charman M, Magalhaes AP, Piedavent-Salomon M, Sommer G, Sung YC, Meyer K, Grams N, Halko E, Dongre S, Meierhofer D, Malszycki M, Ilik IA, Aktas T, Kraushar ML, Vastenhouw N, Weitzman MD, Grebien F, Niskanen H, Hnisz D. Nature. 2025 Jun 4. doi: 10.1038/s41586-025-09141-5. PubMed 40468084.
Backbone
  Vector backbone: pRK5
  Vector type: Mammalian Expression
Growth in bacteria
  Bacterial resistance: Ampicillin, 100 μg/mL
  Growth temperature: 37°C
  Growth strain: DH5alpha
  Copy number: High Copy
Gene/Insert
  Gene/Insert name: SS18-SSX2
  Species: H. sapiens (human)
  Entrez Gene: SS18 (a.k.a. SMARCL1, SSXT, SYT); SSX2 (a.k.a. CT5.2, CT5.2A, HD21, HOM-MEL-40, SSX)
  Tag / fusion protein: mEGFP (N terminal on insert)
  Cloning method: Gibson Cloning
Terms and licenses: Academic/Nonprofit Terms; Industry Terms: Not Available to Industry
How to cite: pRK5_mEGFP-SS18-SSX2 was a gift from Denes Hnisz (Addgene plasmid # 237637 ; http://n2t.net/addgene:237637 ; RRID:Addgene_237637)
