[The description below was written by a language model from this plasmid's Addgene catalogue record and pLannotate feature annotations shown in this document.]
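Description:
pRK5_mEGFP-SS18-SSX2 is a mammalian expression plasmid of about 6.9 kb built on the pRK5 backbone for overexpressing a fluorescently tagged human SS18-SSX2 fusion protein. It is propagated in E. coli as a high-copy plasmid from a ColE1/pUC-type origin and selected with ampicillin through the β-lactamase (AmpR) gene and its own promoter. The backbone also carries an M13 phage origin for single-stranded DNA production, along with vestigial fragments of lacZα, lacI, rop and the pBR322 bom region and a lac promoter/operator, which are leftovers of vector ancestry rather than functional parts of the design. No mammalian selection marker is annotated, so the plasmid is suited mainly to transient transfection.

The expression cassette is driven by the human cytomegalovirus immediate-early enhancer and promoter, followed by a fragment of CMV intron A, an SP6 promoter that could support in vitro transcription, and a short annotated remnant of an immunoglobulin heavy-chain signal sequence typical of pRK5 leader regions. The open reading frame begins with monomeric EGFP at the N terminus, joined to nearly full-length SS18, a transcriptional coactivator and SWI/SNF (GBAF) subunit, which runs directly into a C-terminal fragment of SSX2. An SV40 polyadenylation signal terminates the transcript, and an SV40 enhancer/early promoter region lies downstream. The insert was assembled by Gibson cloning. The SS18-SSX2 arrangement corresponds to the oncogenic fusion known from synovial sarcoma. The mEGFP tag lets the fusion protein's localisation be followed in live or fixed cells, and the associated publication concerns probing the microenvironments of biomolecular condensates.
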