Features (pLannotate 1.2.2; 22 found; start..end, strand, type, name):
     14..393     +  enhancer       CMV enhancer: human cytomegalovirus immediate early enhancer
    394..597     +  promoter       CMV promoter: human cytomegalovirus (CMV) immediate early promoter
    733..776     +  intron         CMV intron (fragment): modified intron A from human cytomegalovirus
    828..846     +  promoter       SP6 promoter: promoter for bacteriophage SP6 RNA polymerase
    850..887     +  CDS            IgH signal sequence (fragment): signal sequence from the mouse immunoglobulin heavy chain variable region
    940..1656    +  CDS            mEGFP: mEGFP is a basic (constitutively fluorescent) green fluorescent protein published in 2002, derived from Aequorea victoria. It has moderate acid sensitivity.
   1666..2895    +  CDS            SS18: SSXT_HUMAN - Also known as SSXT, SYT. Experimental evidence at protein level: Swiss-Prot protein existence level 1. Appears to function synergistically with RBM14 as a transcriptional coactivator. Isoform 1 and isoform 2 function in nuclear receptor coactivation. Isoform 1 and isoform 2 function in general transcriptional coactivation. Component of SWI/SNF chromatin remodeling subcomplex GBAF that carries out key enzymatic activities, changing chromatin structure by altering DNA-histone contacts within a nucleosome in an ATP-dependent manner (PubMed:29374058). From Homo sapiens (Human).
   2893..3129    +  CDS            SSX2 (fragment): SSX2_HUMAN - Also known as SSX2A. Experimental evidence at protein level: Swiss-Prot protein existence level 1. Could act as a modulator of transcription. From Homo sapiens (Human).
   3164..3298    +  polyA_signal   SV40 poly(A) signal: SV40 polyadenylation signal
   3367..3724    +  promoter       SV40 promoter: SV40 enhancer and early promoter
   3743..3897    +  CDS            lacZα (fragment): LacZα fragment of β-galactosidase; lacZ fragment
   3903..3954    -  misc_feature   bom (fragment): basis of mobility region from pBR322
   3973..4353    +  rep_origin     M13 ori (sequence partly withheld): M13 bacteriophage origin of replication; arrow indicates direction of (+) strand synthesis
   4429..4478    -  misc_feature   bom (fragment): basis of mobility region from pBR322
   4580..4615    -  CDS            rop (fragment): Rop protein, which maintains plasmids at low copy number; rop
   4710..4814    +  promoter       AmpR promoter: bla
   4815..5675    +  CDS            AmpR: β-lactamase; bla; confers resistance to ampicillin, carbenicillin, and related antibiotics
   5846..6434    +  rep_origin     ori: high-copy-number ColE1/pMB1/pBR322/pUC origin of replication
   6617..6709    +  CDS            lacI (fragment): lac repressor; lacI; The lac repressor binds to the lac operator to inhibit transcription in E. coli. This inhibition can be relieved by adding lactose or isopropyl-β-D-thiogalactopyranoside (IPTG).
   6722..6743    +  protein_bind   CAP binding site: CAP binding activates transcription in the presence of cAMP. E. coli catabolite activator protein
   6758..6788    +  promoter       lac promoter: promoter for the E. coli lac operon
   6796..6812    +  protein_bind   lac operator: The lac repressor binds to the lac operator to inhibit transcription in E. coli. This inhibition can be relieved by adding lactose or isopropyl-β-D-thiogalactopyranoside (IPTG). lac repressor encoded by lacI
>Addgene plasmid #237637 | pRK5_mEGFP-SS18-SSX2 | addgene full sequence | sequence record 471755 | Addgene NGS Result
TTCGAGCTCGCCCGACATTGATTATTGACTAGTTATTAATAGTAATCAATTACGGGGTCATTAGTTCATA
GCCCATATATGGAGTTCCGCGTTACATAACTTACGGTAAATGGCCCGCCTGGCTGACCGCCCAACGACCC
CCGCCCATTGACGTCAATAATGACGTATGTTCCCATAGTAACGCCAATAGGGACTTTCCATTGACGTCAA
TGGGTGGAGTATTTACGGTAAACTGCCCACTTGGCAGTACATCAAGTGTATCATATGCCAAGTACGCCCC
CTATTGACGTCAATGACGGTAAATGGCCCGCCTGGCATTATGCCCAGTACATGACCTTATGGGACTTTCC
TACTTGGCAGTACATCTACGTATTAGTCATCGCTATTACCATGGTGATGCGGTTTTGGCAGTACATCAAT
GGGCGTGGATAGCGGTTTGACTCACGGGGATTTCCAAGTCTCCACCCCATTGACGTCAATGGGAGTTTGT
TTTGGCACCAAAATCAACGGGACTTTCCAAAATGTCGTAACAACTCCGCCCCATTGACGCAAATGGGCGG
TAGGCGTGTACGGTGGGAGGTCTATATAAGCAGAGCTCGTTTAGTGAACCGTCAGATCGCCTGGAGACGC
CATCCACGCTGTTTTGACCTCCATAGAAGACACCGGGACCGATCCAGCCTCCGCGGCCGGGAACGGTGCA
TTGGAACGCGGATTCCCCGTGCCAAGAGTGACGTAAGTACCGCCTATAGAGTCTATAGGCCCACCCCCTT
GGCTTCGTTAGAACGCGGCTACAATTAATACATAACCTTATGTATCATACACATACGATTTAGGTGACAC
TATAGAATAACATCCACTTTGCCTTTCTCTCCACAGGTGTCCACTCCCAGGTCCAACTGCACCTCGGTTC
TATCGATTGAATTCGTACCGGTCGCCACCATGGTGAGCAAGGGCGAGGAGCTGTTCACCGGGGTGGTGCC
CATCCTGGTCGAGCTGGACGGCGACGTAAACGGCCACAAGTTCAGCGTGTCCGGCGAGGGCGAGGGCGAT
GCCACCTACGGCAAGCTGACCCTGAAGTTCATCTGCACCACCGGCAAGCTGCCCGTGCCCTGGCCCACCC
TCGTGACCACCCTGACCTACGGCGTGCAGTGCTTCAGCCGCTACCCCGACCACATGAAGCAGCACGACTT
CTTCAAGTCCGCCATGCCCGAAGGCTACGTCCAGGAGCGCACCATCTTCTTCAAGGACGACGGCAACTAC
AAGACCCGCGCCGAGGTGAAGTTCGAGGGCGACACCCTGGTGAACCGCATCGAGCTGAAGGGCATCGACT
TCAAGGAGGACGGCAACATCCTGGGGCACAAGCTGGAGTACAACTACAACAGCCACAACGTCTATATCAT
GGCCGACAAGCAGAAGAACGGCATCAAGGTGAACTTCAAGATCCGCCACAACATCGAGGACGGCAGCGTG
CAGCTCGCCGACCACTACCAGCAGAACACCCCCATCGGCGACGGCCCCGTGCTGCTGCCCGACAACCACT
ACCTGAGCACCCAGTCCAAGCTGAGCAAAGACCCCAACGAGAAGCGCGATCACATGGTCCTGCTGGAGTT
CGTGACCGCCGCCGGGATCACTCTCGGCATGGACGAGCTGTACAAGACCGGCGGCATGTCTGTGGCTTTC
GCGGCCCCGAGGCAGCGAGGCAAGGGGGAGATCACTCCCGCTGCGATTCAGAAGATGTTGGATGACAATA
ACCATCTTATTCAGTGTATAATGGACTCTCAGAATAAAGGAAAGACCTCAGAGTGTTCTCAGTATCAGCA
GATGTTGCACACAAACTTGGTATACCTTGCTACAATAGCAGATTCTAATCAAAATATGCAGTCTCTTTTA
CCAGCACCACCCACACAGAATATGCCTATGGGTCCTGGAGGGATGAATCAGAGCGGCCCTCCCCCACCTC
CACGCTCTCACAACATGCCTTCAGATGGAATGGTAGGTGGGGGTCCTCCTGCACCGCACATGCAGAACCA
GATGAACGGCCAGATGCCTGGGCCTAACCATATGCCTATGCAGGGACCTGGACCCAATCAACTCAATATG
ACAAACAGTTCCATGAATATGCCTTCAAGTAGCCATGGATCCATGGGAGGTTACAACCATTCTGTGCCAT
CATCACAGAGCATGCCAGTACAGAATCAGATGACAATGAGTCAGGGACAACCAATGGGAAACTATGGTCC
CAGACCAAATATGAGTATGCAGCCAAACCAAGGTCCAATGATGCATCAGCAGCCTCCTTCTCAGCAATAC
AATATGCCACAGGGAGGCGGACAGCATTACCAAGGACAGCAGCCACCTATGGGAATGATGGGTCAAGTTA
ACCAAGGCAATCATATGATGGGTCAGAGACAGATTCCTCCCTATAGACCTCCTCAACAGGGCCCACCACA
GCAGTACTCAGGCCAGGAAGACTATTACGGGGACCAATACAGTCATGGTGGACAAGGTCCTCCAGAAGGC
ATGAACCAGCAATATTACCCTGATGGTCATAATGATTACGGTTATCAGCAACCGTCGTATCCTGAACAAG
GCTACGATAGGCCTTATGAGGATTCCTCACAACATTACTACGAAGGAGGAAATTCACAGTATGGCCAACA
GCAAGATGCATACCAGGGACCACCTCCACAACAGGGATATCCACCCCAGCAGCAGCAGTACCCAGGGCAG
CAAGGTTACCCAGGACAGCAGCAGGGCTACGGTCCTTCACAGGGTGGTCCAGGTCCTCAGTATCCTAACT
ACCCACAGGGACAAGGTCAGCAGTATGGAGGATATAGACCAACACAGCCTGGACCACCACAGCCACCCCA
GCAGAGGCCTTATGGATATGACCAGATCATGCCCAAGAAGCCAGCAGAGGAAGGAAATGATTCGGAGGAA
GTGCCAGAAGCATCTGGCCCACAAAATGATGGGAAAGAGCTGTGCCCCCCGGGAAAACCAACTACCTCTG
AGAAGATTCACGAGAGATCTGGACCCAAAAGGGGGGAACATGCCTGGACCCACAGACTGCGTGAGAGAAA
ACAGCTGGTGATTTATGAAGAGATCAGCGACCCTGAGGAAGATGACGAGTAATGAACCTGCAGAAGCTTG
GCCGCCATGGCCCAACTTGTTTATTGCAGCTTATAATGGTTACAAATAAAGCAATAGCATCACAAATTTC
ACAAATAAAGCATTTTTTTCACTGCATTCTAGTTGTGGTTTGTCCAAACTCATCAATGTATCTTATCATG
TCTGGATCGGGAATTAATTCGGCGCAGCACCATGGCCTGAAATAACCTCTGAAAGAGGAACTTGGTTAGG
TACCTTCTGAGGCGGAAAGAACCAGCTGTGGAATGTGTGTCAGTTAGGGTGTGGAAAGTCCCCAGGCTCC
CCAGCAGGCAGAAGTATGCAAAGCATGCATCTCAATTAGTCAGCAACCAGGTGTGGAAAGTCCCCAGGCT
CCCCAGCAGGCAGAAGTATGCAAAGCATGCATCTCAATTAGTCAGCAACCATAGTCCCGCCCCTAACTCC
GCCCATCCCGCCCCTAACTCCGCCCAGTTCCGCCCATTCTCCGCCCCATGGCTGACTAATTTTTTTTATT
TATGCAGAGGCCGAGGCCGCCTCGGCCTCTGAGCTATTCCAGAAGTAGTGAGGAGGCTTTTTTGGAGGCC
TAGGCTTTTGCAAAAAGCTGTTAACAGCTTGGCACTGGCCGTCGTTTTACAACGTCGTGACTGGGAAAAC
CCTGGCGTTACCCAACTTAATCGCCTTGCAGCACATCCCCCTTTCGCCAGCTGGCGTAATAGCGAAGAGG
CCCGCACCGATCGCCCTTCCCAACAGTTGCGCAGCCTGAATGGCGAATGGCGCCTGATGCGGTATTTTCT
CCTTACGCATCTGTGCGGTATTTCACACCGCATA
[142 nt withheld, positions 3955-4096]
C
[141 nt withheld, positions 4098-4238]
CCTTTGACGTTGGAGTCCACGTTCTTT
[37 nt withheld, positions 4266-4302]
ACCCTATCTCGGGCTATTCTTTTGATTTATAAGGGATTTTGCCGATTTCGGCCTATTGGTTAAAAAATGA
GCTGATTTAACAAAAATTTAACGCGAATTTTAACAAAATATTAACGTTTACAATTTTATGGTGCACTCTC
AGTACAATCTGCTCTGATGCCGCATAGTTAAGCCAGCCCCGACACCCGCCAACACCCGCTGACGCGCCCT
GACGGGCTTGTCTGCTCCCGGCATCCGCTTACAGACAAGCTGTGACCGTCTCCGGGAGCTGCATGTGTCA
GAGGTTTTCACCGTCATCACCGAAACGCGCGAGACGAAAGGGCCTCGTGATACGCCTATTTTTATAGGTT
AATGTCATGATAATAATGGTTTCTTAGACGTCAGGTGGCACTTTTCGGGGAAATGTGCGCGGAACCCCTA
TTTGTTTATTTTTCTAAATACATTCAAATATGTATCCGCTCATGAGACAATAACCCTGATAAATGCTTCA
ATAATATTGAAAAAGGAAGAGTATGAGTATTCAACATTTCCGTGTCGCCCTTATTCCCTTTTTTGCGGCA
TTTTGCCTTCCTGTTTTTGCTCACCCAGAAACGCTGGTGAAAGTAAAAGATGCTGAAGATCAGTTGGGTG
CACGAGTGGGTTACATCGAACTGGATCTCAACAGCGGTAAGATCCTTGAGAGTTTTCGCCCCGAAGAACG
TTTTCCAATGATGAGCACTTTTAAAGTTCTGCTATGTGGCGCGGTATTATCCCGTATTGACGCCGGGCAA
GAGCAACTCGGTCGCCGCATACACTATTCTCAGAATGACTTGGTTGAGTACTCACCAGTCACAGAAAAGC
ATCTTACGGATGGCATGACAGTAAGAGAATTATGCAGTGCTGCCATAACCATGAGTGATAACACTGCGGC
CAACTTACTTCTGACAACGATCGGAGGACCGAAGGAGCTAACCGCTTTTTTGCACAACATGGGGGATCAT
GTAACTCGCCTTGATCGTTGGGAACCGGAGCTGAATGAAGCCATACCAAACGACGAGCGTGACACCACGA
TGCCTGTAGCAATGGCAACAACGTTGCGCAAACTATTAACTGGCGAACTACTTACTCTAGCTTCCCGGCA
ACAATTAATAGACTGGATGGAGGCGGATAAAGTTGCAGGACCACTTCTGCGCTCGGCCCTTCCGGCTGGC
TGGTTTATTGCTGATAAATCTGGAGCCGGTGAGCGTGGGTCTCGCGGTATCATTGCAGCACTGGGGCCAG
ATGGTAAGCCCTCCCGTATCGTAGTTATCTACACGACGGGGAGTCAGGCAACTATGGATGAACGAAATAG
ACAGATCGCTGAGATAGGTGCCTCACTGATTAAGCATTGGTAACTGTCAGACCAAGTTTACTCATATATA
CTTTAGATTGATTTAAAACTTCATTTTTAATTTAAAAGGATCTAGGTGAAGATCCTTTTTGATAATCTCA
TGACCAAAATCCCTTAACGTGAGTTTTCGTTCCACTGAGCGTCAGACCCCGTAGAAAAGATCAAAGGATC
TTCTTGAGATCCTTTTTTTCTGCGCGTAATCTGCTGCTTGCAAACAAAAAAACCACCGCTACCAGCGGTG
GTTTGTTTGCCGGATCAAGAGCTACCAACTCTTTTTCCGAAGGTAACTGGCTTCAGCAGAGCGCAGATAC
CAAATACTGTTCTTCTAGTGTAGCCGTAGTTAGGCCACCACTTCAAGAACTCTGTAGCACCGCCTACATA
CCTCGCTCTGCTAATCCTGTTACCAGTGGCTGCTGCCAGTGGCGATAAGTCGTGTCTTACCGGGTTGGAC
TCAAGACGATAGTTACCGGATAAGGCGCAGCGGTCGGGCTGAACGGGGGGTTCGTGCACACAGCCCAGCT
TGGAGCGAACGACCTACACCGAACTGAGATACCTACAGCGTGAGCTATGAGAAAGCGCCACGCTTCCCGA
AGGGAGAAAGGCGGACAGGTATCCGGTAAGCGGCAGGGTCGGAACAGGAGAGCGCACGAGGGAGCTTCCA
GGGGGAAACGCCTGGTATCTTTATAGTCCTGTCGGGTTTCGCCACCTCTGACTTGAGCGTCGATTTTTGT
GATGCTCGTCAGGGGGGCGGAGCCTATGGAAAAACGCCAGCAACGCGGCCTTTTTACGGTTCCTGGCCTT
TTGCTGGCCTTTTGCTCACATGTTCTTTCCTGCGTTATCCCCTGATTCTGTGGATAACCGTATTACCGCC
TTTGAGTGAGCTGATACCGCTCGCCGCAGCCGAACGACCGAGCGCAGCGAGTCAGTGAGCGAGGAAGCGG
AAGAGCGCCCAATACGCAAACCGCCTCTCCCCGCGCGTTGGCCGATTCATTAATGCAGCTGGCACGACAG
GTTTCCCGACTGGAAAGCGGGCAGTGAGCGCAACGCAATTAATGTGAGTTAGCTCACTCATTAGGCACCC
CAGGCTTTACACTTTATGCTTCCGGCTCGTATGTTGTGTGGAATTGTGAGCGGATAACAATTTCACACAG
GAAACAGCTATGACATGATTACGAATTAA
